>Addgene plasmid #210169 | pRH3145 | addgene full sequence | sequence record 416315 | Addgene NGS Result
GGCCGCTGCTTGGCGGTCGAGTTTATCATTATCAATACTGCCATTTCAAAGAATACGTAAATAATTAATA
GTAGTGATTTTCCTAACTTTATTTAGTCAAAAAATTAGCCTTTTAATTCTGCTGTAACCCGTACATGCCC
AAAATAGGGGGCGGGTTACACAGAATATATAACATCGTAGGTGTCTGGGTGAACAGTTTATTCCTGGCAT
CCACTAAATATAATGGAGCCCGCTTTTTAAGCTGGCATCCAGAAAAAAAAAGAATCCCAGCACCAAAATA
TTGTTTTCTTCACCAACCATCAGTTCATAGGTCCATTCTCTTAGCGCAACTACAGAGAACAGGGGCACAA
ACAGGCAAAAAACGGGCACAACCTCAATGGAGTGATGCAACCTGCCTGGAGTAAATGATGACACAAGGCA
ATTGACCCACGCATGTATCTATCTCATTTTCTTACACCTTCTATTACCTTCTGCTCTCTCTGATTTGGAA
AAAGCTGAAAAAAAAGGTTGAAACCAGTTCCCTGAAATTATTCCCCTACTTGACTAATAAGTATATAAAG
ACGGTAGGTATTGATTGTAATTCTGTAAATCTATTTCTTAAACTTCTTAAATTCTACTTTTATAGTTAGT
CTTTTTTTTAGTTTTAAAACACCAAGAACTTAGTTTCGACGGATCTGCAGGAATTCGATATCAAGCTTAT
CGATACCGTCGACCTCGAGAGATATGGATTTCACAAAACCAGAAACTGTTTTAAATCTACAAAATATTAG
AGATGAATTAGTTAGAATGGAGGATTCGATCATCTTCAAATTTATTGAGAGGTCGCATTTCGCCACATGT
CCTTCAGTTTATGAGGCAAACCATCCAGGTTTAGAAATTCCGAATTTTAAAGGATCTTTCTTGGATTGGG
CTCTTTCAAATCTTGAAATTGCGCATTCTCGCATCAGAAGATTCGAATCACCTGATGAAACTCCCTTCTT
TCCTGACAAGATTCAGAAATCATTCTTACCGAGCATTAACTACCCACAAATTTTGGCGCCTTATGCCCCA
GAAGTTAATTACAATGATAAAATAAAAAAAGTTTATATTGAAAAGATTATACCATTAATTTCGAAAAGAG
ATGGTGATGATAAGAATAACTTCGGTTCTGTTGCCACTAGAGTTATAGAATGTTTGCAAAGCTTGAGTAG
GAGAATCCACTTTGGCAAGTTTGTTGCTGAAGCCAAGTTCCAATCGGATATCCCGCTATACACAAAGCTG
ATCAAAAGTAAAGATGTCGAGGGGATAATGAAGAATATCACCAATTCTGCCGTTGAAGAAAAGATTCTAG
AAAGATTAACTAAGAAGGCTGAAGTCTATGGTGTGGACCCTACCAACGAGTCAGGTGAAAGAAGGATTAC
TCCAGAATATTTGGTAAAAATTTATAAGGAAATTGTTATACCTATCACTAAGGAAGTTGAGGTGGAATAC
TTGCTAAGAAGGTTGGAAGAGGGTCGACGGATCCCCGGGTTAATTAACAGTAAAGGAGAAGAACTTTTCA
CTGGAGTTGTCCCAATTCTTGTTGAATTAGATGGTGATGTTAATGGGCACAAATTTTCTGTCAGTGGAGA
GGGTGAAGGTGATGCAACATACGGAAAACTTACCCTTAAATTTATTTGCACTACTGGAAAACTACCTGTT
CCATGGCCAACACTTGTCACTACTTTCACTTATGGTGTTCAATGCTTTTCAAGATACCCAGATCATATGA
AACGGCATGACTTTTTCAAGAGTGCCATGCCCGAAGGTTATGTACAGGAAAGAACTATATTTTTCAAAGA
TGACGGGAACTACAAGACACGTGCTGAAGTCAAGTTTGAAGGTGATACCCTTGTTAATAGAATCGAGTTA
AAAGGTATTGATTTTAAAGAAGATGGAAACATTCTTGGACACAAATTGGAATACAACTATAACTCACACA
ATGTATACATCATGGCAGACAAACAAAAGAATGGAATCAAAGTTAACTTCAAAATTAGACACAACATTGA
AGATGGAAGCGTTCAACTAGCAGACCATTATCAACAAAATACTCCAATTGGCGATGGCCCTGTCCTTTTA
CCAGACAACCATTACCTGTCCACACAATCTGCCCTTTCGAAAGATCCCAACGAAAAGAGAGACCACATGG
TCCTTCTTGAGTTTGTAACAGCTGCTGGGATTACACATGGCATGGATGAACTATACAAATAGGGCGCGCC
ACTTCTAAATAAGCGAATTTCTTATGATTTATGATTTTTATTATTAAATAAGTTATAAAAAAAATAAGTG
TATACAAATTTTAAAGTGACTCTTAGGTTTTAAAACGAAAATTCTTATTCTTGAGTAACTCTTTCCTGTA
GGTCAGGTTGCTTTCTCAGGTATAGTATGAGGTCGCTCTTATTGACCACACCTCTACCGGCAGCCCTATA
GTGAGTCGTATTACGCGCGCTCACTGGCCGTCGTTTTACAACGTCGTGACTGGGAAAACCCTGGCGTTAC
CCAACTTAATCGCCTTGCAGCACATCCCCCTTTCGCCAGCTGGCGTAATAGCGAAGAGGCCCGCACCGAT
CGCCCTTCCCAACAGTTGCGCAGCCTGAATGGCGAATGG
[124 nt withheld, positions 2630-2753]
C
[91 nt withheld, positions 2755-2845]
A
[49 nt withheld, positions 2847-2895]
CCTTTGACGTTGGAGTCCACGTTCTTT
[37 nt withheld, positions 2923-2959]
ACCCTATCTCGGTCTATTCTTTTGATTTATAAGGGATTTTGCCGATTTCGGCCTATTGGTTAAAAAATGA
GCTGATTTAACAAAAATTTAACGCGAATTTTAACAAAATATTAACGCTTACAATTTCCTGATGCGGTATT
TTCTCCTTACGCATCTGTGCGGTATTTCACACCGCATAGATCTTATGTATGAAATTCTTAAAAAAGGACA
CCTGTAAGCGTTGATTTCTATGTATGAAGTCCACATTTGATGTAATCATAACAAAGCCTAAAAAATAGGT
ATATCATTTTATAATTATTTGCTGTACAAGTATATCAATAAACTTATATATTACTTGTTTTCTAGATAAG
CTTCGTAACCGACAGTTTCTAACTTTTGTGCTTTGACAAGAACTTCTTCTTCTTGCTTTAATAAAAACTG
TTCCATTTTCGTTGTATAACTTGAATCATAAGCGCCAAGCAGTCTGACAGCCAACAGCGCAGCGTTCGTA
CTATTATTAATAGCGACGGTAGCTACTGGAACACCTCTAGGCATTTGCACAATTGAATGTAAAGAATCTA
CTCCATCTAGACAAGAACCTTTTACGGGCACACCGATGACAGGAAGTGGTGTCATTGCAGCCACCATACC
TGGCAAGTGAGCAGCCCCACCAGCTCCAGCGATAATTGTTTTAATTCCACGCTTGCTTGCGGAAATAGCA
TATGCTGACATCCTATGTGGAGTTCTATGAGCAGAGACTATTGTCACTTCAAATGGAACGCCAAAATCTT
TTAAAACCGCACATGCGGCAGACATTACCGGCAAGTCAGAGTCTGATCCCATGATGATTCCAACCAATGG
TTTGACCATTGCTTCCAAGTCCAACTTTTGAGCGACAGAGATTTTGATTGGAATATCAGTTCTACCTGTA
ATGTAGTTCAGCCTTTGTTCACATTCCGCCATACTGGAGGCAATAATATTTATGTGACCTACTTTTCTGT
TAGGTCTAGACTCTTTTCCATATAAGTACACTGAGGAACCTGGAGTCGCCAATGCTCTTTCGCAAGTTTC
TAGCTCTTTATCTTTTGTATGTTTGTCTCCAAGAACATTTAGCATAATGGCGTTCGTTGTAATGGTGGAG
AAAGATGTGAAATTCTTTGGCATTGGCAAATCCAATATTGATCTCAAATGAGCTTCAAATTGAGAAGTGA
CGCAAGCATCAATGGTATAATGTCCAGAGTTGTGAGGCCTTGGGGCAATTTCGTTAATAAGCAATTCCCC
TGTTTCTAAATAGAACATTTCCACACCAAATATACCACAACCGGGAAAAGATTTGATTGCATTTTCTGCC
AACAACTTCGCCTTAAGTTGAACGGAGTCCGGAACTCTAGCAGGCGCATAACATAAGTCACAAATATTGT
CCTTGTGGATAGTCTCTACAATTGGGTAAGAAAACACTAAACCGTTAACAGACCTCACAATCATGACTGC
TAATTCTTTAGTAAATGGTGCCCATTTTTCGGCGTACAAAGGACGATCCTTCAGTACTTCCAAAGCTTCC
GGAATCATTTCCTTATTCTTTACAACGAAGTTACCTCTTCCATCGTATGCCAAAGTCCTCGACTTCAAGA
CGAATGGAAAACCCAAATCTCTTCCAACATTCAATAGGGACGTCTCACTGGCTTGTTCCACAGGAACACT
TTGGGTAACTGCTATACCATTTTTGATTAAATGCTCTTTTTGAATATATTTGTCTTGTATCAATCTGATT
GTTTCTGGAGAAGGGTAAATTTTTAATTTGGGATGTTTTACTTGAAGATTCTTTAGTGTAGGAACATCAA
CATGCTCAATCTCAATCGTTAGCACATCACATTTTTCAGCTAGTTTTTCGATATCAAGAGGATTGGAAAA
GGAGCCATTAACGTGGTCATTGGAGTTGCTTATTTGTTTGGCAGGAGAATTTTCAGCATCTAGTATTACC
GTCTTAATGTTGAGCCTGTTTGCTGCCTCAACAATCATACGTCCCAATTGTCCCCCTCCTAATATACCAA
CTGTTCTAGAATCCATACTTGATTGTTTTGTCCGATTTTCTTGTTTTTCTTGATTGTTATAGTAGGATGT
ACTTAGAAGAGAGATCCAACGATTTTACGCACCAATTTATACATGAAATGCTCCATAATATTGTCCATTT
AGTTCTTAATAAAAGGTCAGCAAGAGTCAATCACTTAGTATTACCCGGTTCGTAGCCATGCAACAAGAGT
CATTTGTCAGCATAGCTGTAATAATCAATCATGACGTAAGAAATGTATCATAATTAAAAGTTGTTAAAGA
TGTCAGTGTTATGTTGGTGTTACAAAATTCTCGGCTTCTCACTAATATTTAATATCTCTTAAATTTTATC
TGTCTTTGATTCTTTTAAGAAAAGTTATGTATTATTCAAGAATTAATTCAGATCTATTCTTTTGATTTAT
AAGGGATTTTGCCGATTTCGGCCTATTGGTTAAAAAATGAGCTGATTTAACAAAAATTTAACGCGAATTT
TAACAAAATATTAACGCTTACAATTTCCTGATGCGGTATTTTCTCCTTACGCATCTGTGCGGTATTTCAC
ACCGCATATGGTGCACTCTCAGTACAATCTGCTCTGATGCCGCATAGTTAAGCCAGCCCCGACACCCGCC
AACACCCGCTGACGCGCCCTGACGGGCTTGTCTGCTCCCGGCATCCGCTTACAGACAAGCTGTGACCGTC
TCCGGGAGCTGCATGTGTCAGAGGTTTTCACCGTCATCACCGAAACGCGCGAGACGAAAGGGCCTCGTGA
TACGCCTATTTTTATAGGTTAATGTCATGATCTTTTTGTGTGGTGCCCTCCTCCTTGTCAATATTAATGT
TAAAGTGCAATTCTTTTTCCTTATCACGTTGAGCCATTAGTATCAATTTGCTTACCTGTATTCCTTTACA
TCCTCCTTTTTCTCCTTCTTGATAAATGTATGTAGATTGCGTATATAGTTTCGTCTACCCTATGAACATA
TTCCATTTTGTAATTTCGTGTCGTTTCTATTATGAATTTCATTTATAAAGTTTATGTACAAATATCATAA
AAAAAGAGAATCTTTTTAAGCAAGGATTTTCTTAACTTCTTCGGCGACAGCATCACCGACTTCGGTGGTA
CTGTTGGAACCACCTAAATCACCAGTTCTGATACCTGCATCCAAAACCTTTTTAACTGCATCTTCAATGG
CCTTACCTTCTTCAGGCAAGTTCAATGACAATTTCAACATCATTGCAGCAGACAAGATAGTGGCGATAGG
GTTGACCTTATTCTTTGGCAAATCTGGAGCAGAACCGTGGCATGGTTCGTACAAACCAAATGCGGTGTTC
TTGTCTGGCAAAGAGGCCAAGGACGCAGATGGCAACAAACCCAAGGAACCTGGGATAACGGAGGCTTCAT
CGGAGATGATATCACCAAACATGTTGCTGGTGATTATAATACCATTTAGGTGGGTTGGGTTCTTAACTAG
GATCATGGCGGCAGAATCAATCAATTGATGTTGAACCTTCAATGTAGGGAATTCGTTCTTGATGGTTTCC
TCCACAGTTTTTCTCCATAATCTTGAAGAGGCCAAAACATTAGCTTTATCCAAGGACCAAATAGGCAATG
GTGGCTCATGTTGTAGGGCCATGAAAGCGGCCATTCTTGTGATTCTTTGCACTTCTGGAACGGTGTATTG
TTCACTATCCCAAGCGACACCATCACCATCGTCTTCCTTTCTCTTACCAAAGTAAATACCTCCCACTAAT
TCTCTGACAACAACGAAGTCAGTACCTTTAGCAAATTGTGGCTTGATTGGAGATAAGTCTAAAAGAGAGT
CGGATGCAAAGTTACATGGTCTTAAGTTGGCGTACAATTGAAGTTCTTTACGGATTTTTAGTAAACCTTG
TTCAGGTCTAACACTACCGGTACCCCATTTAGGACCACCCACAGCACCTAACAAAACGGCATCAGCCTTC
TTGGAGGCTTCCAGCGCCTCATCTGGAAGTGGAACACCTGTAGCATCGATAGCAGCACCACCAATTAAAT
GATTTTCGAAATCGAACTTGACATTGGAACGAACATCAGAAATAGCTTTAAGAACCTTAATGGCTTCGGC
TGTGATTTCTTGACCAACGTGGTCACCTGGCAAAACGACGATCTTCTTAGGGGCAGACATTAGAATGGTA
TATCCTTGAAATATATATATATATATTGCTGAAATGTAAAAGGTAAGAAAAGTTAGAAAGTAAGACGATT
GCTAACCACCTATTGGAAAAAACAATAGGTCCTTAAATAATATTGTCAACTTCAAGTATTGTGATGCAAG
CATTTAGTCATGAACGCTTCTCTATTCTATATGAAAAGCCGGTTCCGGCGCTCTCACCTTTCCTTTTTCT
CCCAATTTTTCAGTTGAAAAAGGTATATGCGTCAGGCGACCTCTGAAATTAACAAAAAATTTCCAGTCAT
CGAATTTGATTCTGTGCGATAGCGCCCCTGTGTGTTCTCGTTATGTTGAGGAAAAAAATAATGGTTGCTA
AGAGATTCGAACTCTTGCATCTTACGATACCTGAGTATTCCCACAGTTAACTGCGGTCAAGATATTTCTT
GAATCAGGCGCCTTAGACCGCTCGGCCAAACAACCAATTACTTGTTGAGAAATAGAGTATAATTATCCTA
TAAATATAACGTTTTTGAACACACATGAACAAGGAAGTACAGGAGACGTCAGGTGGCACTTTTCGGGGAA
ATGTGCGCGGAACCCCTATTTGTTTATTTTTCTAAATACATTCAAATATGTATCCGCTCATGAGACAATA
ACCCTGATAAATGCTTCAATAATATTGAAAAAGGAAGAGTATGAGTATTCAACATTTCCGTGTCGCCCTT
ATTCCCTTTTTTGCGGCATTTTGCCTTCCTGTTTTTGCTCACCCAGAAACGCTGGTGAAAGTAAAAGATG
CTGAAGATCAGTTGGGTGCACGAGTGGGTTACATCGAACTGGATCTCAACAGCGGTAAGATCCTTGAGAG
TTTTCGCCCCGAAGAACGTTTTCCAATGATGAGCACTTTTAAAGTTCTGCTATGTGGCGCGGTATTATCC
CGTATTGACGCCGGGCAAGAGCAACTCGGTCGCCGCATACACTATTCTCAGAATGACTTGGTTGAGTACT
CACCAGTCACAGAAAAGCATCTTACGGATGGCATGACAGTAAGAGAATTATGCAGTGCTGCCATAACCAT
GAGTGATAACACTGCGGCCAACTTACTTCTGACAACGATCGGAGGACCGAAGGAGCTAACCGCTTTTTTG
CACAACATGGGGGATCATGTAACTCGCCTTGATCGTTGGGAACCGGAGCTGAATGAAGCCATACCAAACG
ACGAGCGTGACACCACGATGCCTGTAGCAATGGCAACAACGTTGCGCAAACTATTAACTGGCGAACTACT
TACTCTAGCTTCCCGGCAACAATTAATAGACTGGATGGAGGCGGATAAAGTTGCAGGACCACTTCTGCGC
TCGGCCCTTCCGGCTGGCTGGTTTATTGCTGATAAATCTGGAGCCGGTGAGCGTGGGTCTCGCGGTATCA
TTGCAGCACTGGGGCCAGATGGTAAGCCCTCCCGTATCGTAGTTATCTACACGACGGGGAGTCAGGCAAC
TATGGATGAACGAAATAGACAGATCGCTGAGATAGGTGCCTCACTGATTAAGCATTGGTAACTGTCAGAC
CAAGTTTACTCATATATACTTTAGATTGATTTAAAACTTCATTTTTAATTTAAAAGGATCTAGGTGAAGA
TCCTTTTTGATAATCTCATGACCAAAATCCCTTAACGTGAGTTTTCGTTCCACTGAGCGTCAGACCCCGT
AGAAAAGATCAAAGGATCTTCTTGAGATCCTTTTTTTCTGCGCGTAATCTGCTGCTTGCAAACAAAAAAA
CCACCGCTACCAGCGGTGGTTTGTTTGCCGGATCAAGAGCTACCAACTCTTTTTCCGAAGGTAACTGGCT
TCAGCAGAGCGCAGATACCAAATACTGTTCTTCTAGTGTAGCCGTAGTTAGGCCACCACTTCAAGAACTC
TGTAGCACCGCCTACATACCTCGCTCTGCTAATCCTGTTACCAGTGGCTGCTGCCAGTGGCGATAAGTCG
TGTCTTACCGGGTTGGACTCAAGACGATAGTTACCGGATAAGGCGCAGCGGTCGGGCTGAACGGGGGGTT
CGTGCACACAGCCCAGCTTGGAGCGAACGACCTACACCGAACTGAGATACCTACAGCGTGAGCTATGAGA
AAGCGCCACGCTTCCCGAAGGGAGAAAGGCGGACAGGTATCCGGTAAGCGGCAGGGTCGGAACAGGAGAG
CGCACGAGGGAGCTTCCAGGGGGAAACGCCTGGTATCTTTATAGTCCTGTCGGGTTTCGCCACCTCTGAC
TTGAGCGTCGATTTTTGTGATGCTCGTCAGGGGGGCGGAGCCTATGGAAAAACGCCAGCAACGCGGCCTT
TTTACGGTTCCTGGCCTTTTGCTGGCCTTTTGCTCACATGTTCTTTCCTGCGTTATCCCCTGATTCTGTG
GATAACCGTATTACCGCCTTTGAGTGAGCTGATACCGCTCGCCGCAGCCGAACGACCGAGCGCAGCGAGT
CAGTGAGCGAGGAAGCGGAAGAGCGCCCAATACGCAAACCGCCTCTCCCCGCGCGTTGGCCGATTCATTA
ATGCAGCTGGCACGACAGGTTTCCCGACTGGAAAGCGGGCAGTGAGCGCAACGCAATTAATGTGAGTTAG
CTCACTCATTAGGCACCCCAGGCTTTACACTTTATGCTTCCGGCTCGTATGTTGTGTGGAATTGTGAGCG
GATAACAATTTCACACAGGAAACAGCTATGACCATGATTACGCCAAGCGCGCAATTAACCCTCACTAAAG
GGAACAAAAGCTGGAGCTCCACCGCGGTGGC
Features (pLannotate 1.2.2; 25 found; start..end, strand, type, name):
     26..669     +  promoter       GAP promoter: S. cerevisiae TDH3; promoter for glyceraldehyde-3-phosphate dehydrogenase
    675..719     +  misc_feature   MCS (fragment): pBluescript multiple cloning site
    724..1491    +  CDS            ARO7: CHMU_YEAST - Also known as OSM2. Experimental evidence at protein level: Swiss-Prot protein existence level 1. Catalyzes the Claisen rearrangement of chorismate to prephenate (PubMed:2646272, PubMed:2187528, PubMed:10894726, PubMed:31498992, PubMed:9642265, PubMed:10428795). Acts at the first branch point in the aromatic amino acid pathway where it steers biosynthesis towards phenylalanine and tyrosine, and away from tryptophan (Probable). From Saccharomyces cerevisiae (strain ATCC 204508 / S288c) (Baker's yeast).
   1519..2232    +  CDS            GFP: Aequoria victoria green fluorescent protein
   2253..2440    +  terminator     ADH1 terminator: S. cerevisiae ADH1; transcription terminator for the S. cerevisiae alcohol dehydrogenase 1 (ADH1) gene
   2445..2463    -  promoter       T7 promoter: promoter for bacteriophage T7 RNA polymerase
   2471..2626    +  CDS            lacZα (fragment): LacZα fragment of β-galactosidase; lacZ fragment
   2630..3058    +  rep_origin     f1 ori (sequence partly withheld): f1 bacteriophage origin of replication; arrow indicates direction of (+) strand synthesis
   3086..3137    -  misc_feature   bom (fragment): basis of mobility region from pBR322
   3293..5005    -  CDS            ADE2: PUR6_YEAST - Experimental evidence at protein level: Swiss-Prot protein existence level 1. From Saccharomyces cerevisiae (strain ATCC 204508 / S288c) (Baker's yeast).
   5006..5381    -  promoter       ADE2 promoter: S. cerevisiae ADE2
   5392..5505    +  rep_origin     f1 ori (fragment): f1 bacteriophage origin of replication; arrow indicates direction of (+) strand synthesis
   5506..5605    -  misc_feature   bom (fragment): basis of mobility region from pBR322
   5707..5742    -  CDS            rop (fragment): Rop protein, which maintains plasmids at low copy number; rop
   6055..7149    -  CDS            LEU2: 3-isopropylmalate dehydrogenase, required for leucine biosynthesis; S. cerevisiae LEU2; yeast auxotrophic marker
   7150..7557    -  promoter       LEU2 promoter: S. cerevisiae LEU2
   7725..7829    +  promoter       AmpR promoter: bla
   7830..8690    +  CDS            AmpR: β-lactamase; bla; confers resistance to ampicillin, carbenicillin, and related antibiotics
   8861..9449    +  rep_origin     ori: high-copy-number ColE1/pMB1/pBR322/pUC origin of replication
   9632..9724    +  CDS            lacI (fragment): lac repressor; lacI; The lac repressor binds to the lac operator to inhibit transcription in E. coli. This inhibition can be relieved by adding lactose or isopropyl-β-D-thiogalactopyranoside (IPTG).
   9737..9758    +  protein_bind   CAP binding site: CAP binding activates transcription in the presence of cAMP. E. coli catabolite activator protein
   9773..9803    +  promoter       lac promoter: promoter for the E. coli lac operon
   9811..9827    +  protein_bind   lac operator: The lac repressor binds to the lac operator to inhibit transcription in E. coli. This inhibition can be relieved by adding lactose or isopropyl-β-D-thiogalactopyranoside (IPTG). lac repressor encoded by lacI
   9872..9890    +  promoter       T3 promoter: promoter for bacteriophage T3 RNA polymerase
   9903..7       +  misc_feature   MCS (fragment) (across the origin): pBluescript multiple cloning site
