[The description below was written by a language model from this plasmid's Addgene catalogue record and pLannotate feature annotations shown in this document.]
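Description:
pRH3145 is a yeast integrating plasmid (YIp) of about 9.9 kb, built on the pRH3022 backbone by Gibson cloning, for expressing a GFP-tagged mutant of the Saccharomyces cerevisiae chorismate mutase Aro7. No yeast replication origin or centromere is annotated, consistent with its YIp designation, so stable maintenance in yeast depends on chromosomal integration. Two yeast markers are present, ADE2 and LEU2, each with its native promoter; these provide adenine and leucine prototrophy for selection and homology for targeting, although the record does not state which locus is used for integration. In E. coli the plasmid is propagated through a high-copy ColE1/pUC-type origin with ampicillin resistance (bla). The backbone also carries pBluescript-derived remnants, including an f1 origin, lacZα and lac promoter/operator elements, T3 and T7 promoters, multiple cloning site fragments, and small pBR322-derived bom and rop fragments.

The expression cassette places the ARO7 coding sequence carrying the D147V substitution under the strong constitutive TDH3 (GAP) promoter, followed downstream by Aequorea victoria GFP as a C-terminal fusion and closed by the ADH1 terminator. Aro7 normally catalyses the conversion of chorismate to prephenate at the branch point directing aromatic amino acid synthesis toward phenylalanine and tyrosine. The construct is described as a protein quality control substrate from a set that also includes associated controls, deposited with a study of proteins that remain functional but are degraded. The GFP tag would allow steady-state levels and turnover of the mutant protein to be followed by fluorescence, for example when examining how degradation pathways recognise a misfolded variant.
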