Addgene plasmid #210169: pRH3145
Purpose: Protein quality control substrate and associated control YIp ADE2-LEU2 pTDH3::aro7-D147V-GFP::tADH1
Depositing lab: Randy Hampton. Depositing organization: University of California, San Diego (UCSD). Publication: Exploring the "misfolding problem" by systematic discovery and analysis of functional-but-degraded proteins. Flagg MP, Lam B, Lam DK, Le TM, Kao A, Slaiwa YI, Hampton RY. Mol Biol Cell. 2023 Dec 1;34(13):ar125. doi: 10.1091/mbc.E23-06-0248. Epub 2023 Sep 20. PubMed 37729018.
Backbone
  Vector backbone: pRH3022
  Vector type: Yeast Expression
Growth in bacteria
  Bacterial resistance: Ampicillin, 100 μg/mL
  Growth temperature: 37°C
  Growth strain: DH5alpha
  Copy number: High Copy
Gene/Insert
  Gene/Insert name: YIp ADE2-LEU2 pTDH3::aro7-D147V-GFP::tADH1
  Species: S. cerevisiae (budding yeast)
  Mutation: D147V
  Entrez Gene: ARO7 (a.k.a. YPR060C, HGS1, OSM2, TYR7)
  Cloning method: Gibson Cloning
Terms and licenses: Academic/Nonprofit Terms; Industry Terms: Not Available to Industry
How to cite: pRH3145 was a gift from Randy Hampton (Addgene plasmid # 210169 ; http://n2t.net/addgene:210169 ; RRID:Addgene_210169)
